Addgene plasmid #78072: NADK gRNA (BRDN0001487076)
Purpose: 3rd generation lentiviral gRNA plasmid targeting human NADK
Depositing lab: John Doench & David Root. Depositing organization: Broad Institute. Publication: Optimized sgRNA design to maximize activity and minimize off-target effects of CRISPR-Cas9. Doench JG, Fusi N, Sullender M, Hegde M, Vaimberg EW, Donovan KF, Smith I, Tothova Z, Wilen C, Orchard R, Virgin HW, Listgarten J, Root DE. Nat Biotechnol. 2016 Jan 18. doi: 10.1038/nbt.3437. PubMed 26780180.
Backbone
  Vector backbone: lentiGuide-Puro
  Backbone manufacturer: Zhang Lab (Addgene plasmid # 52963)
  Vector type: Mammalian Expression, Lentiviral, CRISPR
  Selectable markers: Puromycin
Growth in bacteria
  Bacterial resistance: Ampicillin, 100 μg/mL
  Growth temperature: 37°C
  Growth strain: DH5alpha
  Copy number: High Copy
Gene/Insert
  Gene/Insert name: NADK (alt names: NADK; NM_001198993.1)
  gRNA/shRNA sequence: CAAGTTACTCAGGTGATAGA
  Species: H. sapiens (human)
  Entrez Gene: NADK (a.k.a. RP1-283E3.6, dJ283E3.1)
  Promoter: hU6
  Cloning method: Unknown
  Sequencing primers: 5′ U6-F; 3′ pS2-R
Terms and licenses: Academic/Nonprofit Terms; Industry Terms: Not Available to Industry
Depositor comments: The gRNA was designed to target the following Genbank reference sequence(s): NM_001198993.1,NM_001198994.1,NM_001198995.1,NM_023018.4. Note that this plasmid does NOT contain Cas9. It should be used in conjunction with lentiCas9-Blast (Addgene #52962) or otherwise with cell lines already expressing Cas9. Browse the full kinome gRNA library at http://www.addgene.org/pooled-library/broadgpp-human-kinome/ or visit http://www.broadinstitute.org/rnai/public/ for detailed protocols and information.
How to cite: NADK gRNA (BRDN0001487076) was a gift from John Doench & David Root (Addgene plasmid # 78072 ; http://n2t.net/addgene:78072 ; RRID:Addgene_78072)
