[The description below was written by a language model from this plasmid's Addgene catalogue record and pLannotate feature annotations shown in this document.]
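Description:
NADK gRNA (BRDN0001487076) is a third-generation lentiviral guide RNA plasmid built on the lentiGuide-Puro backbone and designed to target human NADK (NAD kinase) for CRISPR-Cas9 editing in mammalian cells. The assembled sequence is about 8.3 kb. In bacteria it is maintained at high copy through a ColE1/pUC-type origin and selected with ampicillin via the β-lactamase gene. An f1 origin, lac regulatory remnants, T7 and T3 promoters and an SV40 origin are carried over from the parental backbone.

The lentiviral transfer cassette begins with an RSV promoter fused to a truncated HIV-1 5' LTR, which makes genomic RNA production independent of Tat. This is followed by the Ψ packaging signal with a partial gag sequence and the Rev response element for Rev-dependent nuclear export. Downstream, a human U6 RNA polymerase III promoter drives the NADK-specific 20-nt spacer joined to the Streptococcus pyogenes guide RNA scaffold. A central polypurine tract, which aids nuclear import of the viral genome, follows the guide cassette. A separate EF-1α promoter with its intron A expresses puromycin N-acetyltransferase, allowing selection of transduced cells with puromycin, and a WPRE enhances transcript expression. The cassette ends in a self-inactivating ΔU3 3' LTR, which disables LTR promoter activity after integration, followed by an SV40 polyadenylation signal.

The plasmid does not encode Cas9, so it must be used with a separate Cas9 vector or in cells that already express the nuclease. The guide was designed against several NADK RefSeq transcript variants and belongs to a human kinome gRNA collection. Its typical use is gene knockout.
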