Features (pLannotate 1.2.2; 29 found; start..end, strand, type, name):
     14..80      +  CDS            small t antigen (fragment): SV40 (simian virus 40) small t antigen
    106..317     +  promoter       EF-1α core promoter: core promoter for human elongation factor EF-1α
    318..1256    +  intron         EF-1α intron A: intron upstream of the start codon of human EF-1α
   1278..1877    +  CDS            PuroR (fragment): puromycin N-acetyltransferase; pac from Streptomyces; confers resistance to puromycin
   1893..2481    +  misc_feature   WPRE: woodchuck hepatitis virus posttranscriptional regulatory element
   2532..2551    +  misc_feature   cPPT/CTS (fragment): central polypurine tract and central termination sequence of HIV-1
   2553..2786    +  LTR            3' LTR (ΔU3): self-inactivating 3' long terminal repeat (LTR) from HIV-1
   2864..2985    +  polyA_signal   SV40 poly(A) signal: SV40 polyadenylation signal
   3025..3160    +  rep_origin     SV40 ori: SV40 origin of replication
   3181..3199    -  promoter       T7 promoter: promoter for bacteriophage T7 RNA polymerase
   3207..3362    +  CDS            lacZα (fragment): LacZα fragment of β-galactosidase; lacZ fragment
   3367..3795    +  rep_origin     f1 ori (sequence partly withheld): f1 bacteriophage origin of replication; arrow indicates direction of (+) strand synthesis
   3848..3952    +  promoter       AmpR promoter: bla
   3953..4813    +  CDS            AmpR: β-lactamase; bla; confers resistance to ampicillin, carbenicillin, and related antibiotics
   4984..5572    +  rep_origin     ori: high-copy-number ColE1/pMB1/pBR322/pUC origin of replication
   5755..5847    +  CDS            lacI (fragment): lac repressor; lacI; The lac repressor binds to the lac operator to inhibit transcription in E. coli. This inhibition can be relieved by adding lactose or isopropyl-β-D-thiogalactopyranoside (IPTG).
   5860..5881    +  protein_bind   CAP binding site: CAP binding activates transcription in the presence of cAMP. E. coli catabolite activator protein
   5896..5926    +  promoter       lac promoter: promoter for the E. coli lac operon
   5934..5950    +  protein_bind   lac operator: The lac repressor binds to the lac operator to inhibit transcription in E. coli. This inhibition can be relieved by adding lactose or isopropyl-β-D-thiogalactopyranoside (IPTG). lac repressor encoded by lacI
   5995..6013    +  promoter       T3 promoter: promoter for bacteriophage T3 RNA polymerase
   6041..6267    +  promoter       RSV promoter: Rous sarcoma virus enhancer/promoter
   6268..6448    +  LTR            5' LTR (truncated): truncated 5' long terminal repeat (LTR) from HIV-1
   6495..6620    +  misc_feature   HIV-1 Ψ: packaging signal of human immunodeficiency virus type 1
   6604..6967    +  CDS            HIV-1 gag (fragment): gag protein from human immunodeficiency virus 1; gag
   7113..7346    +  misc_feature   RRE: The Rev response element (RRE) of HIV-1 allows for Rev-dependent mRNA export from the nucleus to the cytoplasm.
   7723..7749    +  CDS            Rev (fragment): human immunodeficiency virus 1 (HIV-1) Rev protein; rev; enhances nuclear export of unspliced and incompletely spliced viral mRNAs
   7753..7993    +  promoter       U6 promoter: RNA polymerase III promoter for human U6 snRNA
   8023..8098    +  misc_RNA       gRNA scaffold: guide RNA scaffold for the Streptococcus pyogenes CRISPR/Cas9 system
   8154..8271    +  misc_feature   cPPT/CTS: central polypurine tract and central termination sequence of HIV-1
>Addgene plasmid #78072 | NADK gRNA (BRDN0001487076) | addgene full sequence | sequence record 188932 | Addgene Assembled Sequence
CCCGGGTGCAAAGATGGATAAAGTTTTAAACAGAGAGGAATCTTTGCAGCTAATGGACCTTCTAGGTCTT
GAAAGGAGTGGGAATTGGCTCCGGTGCCCGTCAGTGGGCAGAGCGCACATCGCCCACAGTCCCCGAGAAG
TTGGGGGGAGGGGTCGGCAATTGATCCGGTGCCTAGAGAAGGTGGCGCGGGGTAAACTGGGAAAGTGATG
TCGTGTACTGGCTCCGCCTTTTTCCCGAGGGTGGGGGAGAACCGTATATAAGTGCAGTAGTCGCCGTGAA
CGTTCTTTTTCGCAACGGGTTTGCCGCCAGAACACAGGTAAGTGCCGTGTGTGGTTCCCGCGGGCCTGGC
CTCTTTACGGGTTATGGCCCTTGCGTGCCTTGAATTACTTCCACCTGGCTGCAGTACGTGATTCTTGATC
CCGAGCTTCGGGTTGGAAGTGGGTGGGAGAGTTCGAGGCCTTGCGCTTAAGGAGCCCCTTCGCCTCGTGC
TTGAGTTGAGGCCTGGCCTGGGCGCTGGGGCCGCCGCGTGCGAATCTGGTGGCACCTTCGCGCCTGTCTC
GCTGCTTTCGATAAGTCTCTAGCCATTTAAAATTTTTGATGACCTGCTGCGACGCTTTTTTTCTGGCAAG
ATAGTCTTGTAAATGCGGGCCAAGATCTGCACACTGGTATTTCGGTTTTTGGGGCCGCGGGCGGCGACGG
GGCCCGTGCGTCCCAGCGCACATGTTCGGCGAGGCGGGGCCTGCGAGCGCGGCCACCGAGAATCGGACGG
GGGTAGTCTCAAGCTGGCCGGCCTGCTCTGGTGCCTGGCCTCGCGCCGCCGTGTATCGCCCCGCCCTGGG
CGGCAAGGCTGGCCCGGTCGGCACCAGTTGCGTGAGCGGAAAGATGGCCGCTTCCCGGCCCTGCTGCAGG
GAGCTCAAAATGGAGGACGCGGCGCTCGGGAGAGCGGGCGGGTGAGTCACCCACACAAAGGAAAAGGGCC
TTTCCGTCCTCAGCCGTCGCTTCATGTGACTCCACGGAGTACCGGGCGCCGTCCAGGCACCTCGATTAGT
TCTCGAGCTTTTGGAGTACGTCGTCTTTAGGTTGGGGGGAGGGGTTTTATGCGATGGAGTTTCCCCACAC
TGAGTGGGTGGAGACTGAAGTTAGGCCAGCTTGGCACTTGATGTAATTCTCCTTGGAATTTGCCCTTTTT
GAGTTTGGATCTTGGTTCATTCTCAAGCCTCAGACAGTGGTTCAAAGTTTTTTTCTTCCATTTCAGGTGT
CGTGACGTACGGCCACCATGACCGAGTACAAGCCCACGGTGCGCCTCGCCACCCGCGACGACGTCCCCAG
GGCCGTACGCACCCTCGCCGCCGCGTTCGCCGACTACCCCGCCACGCGCCACACCGTCGATCCGGACCGC
CACATCGAGCGGGTCACCGAGCTGCAAGAACTCTTCCTCACGCGCGTCGGGCTCGACATCGGCAAGGTGT
GGGTCGCGGACGACGGCGCCGCCGTGGCGGTCTGGACCACGCCGGAGAGCGTCGAAGCGGGGGCGGTGTT
CGCCGAGATCGGCCCGCGCATGGCCGAGTTGAGCGGTTCCCGGCTGGCCGCGCAGCAACAGATGGAAGGC
CTCCTGGCGCCGCACCGGCCCAAGGAGCCCGCGTGGTTCCTGGCCACCGTCGGAGTCTCGCCCGACCACC
AGGGCAAGGGTCTGGGCAGCGCCGTCGTGCTCCCCGGAGTGGAGGCGGCCGAGCGCGCCGGGGTGCCCGC
CTTCCTGGAGACCTCCGCGCCCCGCAACCTCCCCTTCTACGAGCGGCTCGGCTTCACCGTCACCGCCGAC
GTCGAGGTGCCCGAAGGACCGCGCACCTGGTGCATGACCCGCAAGCCCGGTGCCTGAACGCGTTAAGTCG
ACAATCAACCTCTGGATTACAAAATTTGTGAAAGATTGACTGGTATTCTTAACTATGTTGCTCCTTTTAC
GCTATGTGGATACGCTGCTTTAATGCCTTTGTATCATGCTATTGCTTCCCGTATGGCTTTCATTTTCTCC
TCCTTGTATAAATCCTGGTTGCTGTCTCTTTATGAGGAGTTGTGGCCCGTTGTCAGGCAACGTGGCGTGG
TGTGCACTGTGTTTGCTGACGCAACCCCCACTGGTTGGGGCATTGCCACCACCTGTCAGCTCCTTTCCGG
GACTTTCGCTTTCCCCCTCCCTATTGCCACGGCGGAACTCATCGCCGCCTGCCTTGCCCGCTGCTGGACA
GGGGCTCGGCTGTTGGGCACTGACAATTCCGTGGTGTTGTCGGGGAAATCATCGTCCTTTCCTTGGCTGC
TCGCCTGTGTTGCCACCTGGATTCTGCGCGGGACGTCCTTCTGCTACGTCCCTTCGGCCCTCAATCCAGC
GGACCTTCCTTCCCGCGGCCTGCTGCCGGCTCTGCGGCCTCTTCCGCGTCTTCGCCTTCGCCCTCAGACG
AGTCGGATCTCCCTTTGGGCCGCCTCCCCGCGTCGACTTTAAGACCAATGACTTACAAGGCAGCTGTAGA
TCTTAGCCACTTTTTAAAAGAAAAGGGGGGACTGGAAGGGCTAATTCACTCCCAACGAAGACAAGATCTG
CTTTTTGCTTGTACTGGGTCTCTCTGGTTAGACCAGATCTGAGCCTGGGAGCTCTCTGGCTAACTAGGGA
ACCCACTGCTTAAGCCTCAATAAAGCTTGCCTTGAGTGCTTCAAGTAGTGTGTGCCCGTCTGTTGTGTGA
CTCTGGTAACTAGAGATCCCTCAGACCCTTTTAGTCAGTGTGGAAAATCTCTAGCAGTACGTATAGTAGT
TCATGTCATCTTATTATTCAGTATTTATAACTTGCAAAGAAATGAATATCAGAGAGTGAGAGGAACTTGT
TTATTGCAGCTTATAATGGTTACAAATAAAGCAATAGCATCACAAATTTCACAAATAAAGCATTTTTTTC
ACTGCATTCTAGTTGTGGTTTGTCCAAACTCATCAATGTATCTTATCATGTCTGGCTCTAGCTATCCCGC
CCCTAACTCCGCCCATCCCGCCCCTAACTCCGCCCAGTTCCGCCCATTCTCCGCCCCATGGCTGACTAAT
TTTTTTTATTTATGCAGAGGCCGAGGCCGCCTCGGCCTCTGAGCTATTCCAGAAGTAGTGAGGAGGCTTT
TTTGGAGGCCTAGGGACGTACCCAATTCGCCCTATAGTGAGTCGTATTACGCGCGCTCACTGGCCGTCGT
TTTACAACGTCGTGACTGGGAAAACCCTGGCGTTACCCAACTTAATCGCCTTGCAGCACATCCCCCTTTC
GCCAGCTGGCGTAATAGCGAAGAGGCCCGCACCGATCGCCCTTCCCAACAGTTGCGCAGCCTGAATGGCG
AATGGG
[124 nt withheld, positions 3367-3490]
C
[91 nt withheld, positions 3492-3582]
A
[49 nt withheld, positions 3584-3632]
CCTTTGACGTTGGAGTCCACGTTCTTT
[37 nt withheld, positions 3660-3696]
ACCCTATCTCGGTCTATTCTTTTGATTTATAAGGGATTTTGCCGATTTCGGCCTATTGGTTAAAAAATGA
GCTGATTTAACAAAAATTTAACGCGAATTTTAACAAAATATTAACGCTTACAATTTAGGTGGCACTTTTC
GGGGAAATGTGCGCGGAACCCCTATTTGTTTATTTTTCTAAATACATTCAAATATGTATCCGCTCATGAG
ACAATAACCCTGATAAATGCTTCAATAATATTGAAAAAGGAAGAGTATGAGTATTCAACATTTCCGTGTC
GCCCTTATTCCCTTTTTTGCGGCATTTTGCCTTCCTGTTTTTGCTCACCCAGAAACGCTGGTGAAAGTAA
AAGATGCTGAAGATCAGTTGGGTGCACGAGTGGGTTACATCGAACTGGATCTCAACAGCGGTAAGATCCT
TGAGAGTTTTCGCCCCGAAGAACGTTTTCCAATGATGAGCACTTTTAAAGTTCTGCTATGTGGCGCGGTA
TTATCCCGTATTGACGCCGGGCAAGAGCAACTCGGTCGCCGCATACACTATTCTCAGAATGACTTGGTTG
AGTACTCACCAGTCACAGAAAAGCATCTTACGGATGGCATGACAGTAAGAGAATTATGCAGTGCTGCCAT
AACCATGAGTGATAACACTGCGGCCAACTTACTTCTGACAACGATCGGAGGACCGAAGGAGCTAACCGCT
TTTTTGCACAACATGGGGGATCATGTAACTCGCCTTGATCGTTGGGAACCGGAGCTGAATGAAGCCATAC
CAAACGACGAGCGTGACACCACGATGCCTGTAGCAATGGCAACAACGTTGCGCAAACTATTAACTGGCGA
ACTACTTACTCTAGCTTCCCGGCAACAATTAATAGACTGGATGGAGGCGGATAAAGTTGCAGGACCACTT
CTGCGCTCGGCCCTTCCGGCTGGCTGGTTTATTGCTGATAAATCTGGAGCCGGTGAGCGTGGGTCTCGCG
GTATCATTGCAGCACTGGGGCCAGATGGTAAGCCCTCCCGTATCGTAGTTATCTACACGACGGGGAGTCA
GGCAACTATGGATGAACGAAATAGACAGATCGCTGAGATAGGTGCCTCACTGATTAAGCATTGGTAACTG
TCAGACCAAGTTTACTCATATATACTTTAGATTGATTTAAAACTTCATTTTTAATTTAAAAGGATCTAGG
TGAAGATCCTTTTTGATAATCTCATGACCAAAATCCCTTAACGTGAGTTTTCGTTCCACTGAGCGTCAGA
CCCCGTAGAAAAGATCAAAGGATCTTCTTGAGATCCTTTTTTTCTGCGCGTAATCTGCTGCTTGCAAACA
AAAAAACCACCGCTACCAGCGGTGGTTTGTTTGCCGGATCAAGAGCTACCAACTCTTTTTCCGAAGGTAA
CTGGCTTCAGCAGAGCGCAGATACCAAATACTGTTCTTCTAGTGTAGCCGTAGTTAGGCCACCACTTCAA
GAACTCTGTAGCACCGCCTACATACCTCGCTCTGCTAATCCTGTTACCAGTGGCTGCTGCCAGTGGCGAT
AAGTCGTGTCTTACCGGGTTGGACTCAAGACGATAGTTACCGGATAAGGCGCAGCGGTCGGGCTGAACGG
GGGGTTCGTGCACACAGCCCAGCTTGGAGCGAACGACCTACACCGAACTGAGATACCTACAGCGTGAGCT
ATGAGAAAGCGCCACGCTTCCCGAAGGGAGAAAGGCGGACAGGTATCCGGTAAGCGGCAGGGTCGGAACA
GGAGAGCGCACGAGGGAGCTTCCAGGGGGAAACGCCTGGTATCTTTATAGTCCTGTCGGGTTTCGCCACC
TCTGACTTGAGCGTCGATTTTTGTGATGCTCGTCAGGGGGGCGGAGCCTATGGAAAAACGCCAGCAACGC
GGCCTTTTTACGGTTCCTGGCCTTTTGCTGGCCTTTTGCTCACATGTTCTTTCCTGCGTTATCCCCTGAT
TCTGTGGATAACCGTATTACCGCCTTTGAGTGAGCTGATACCGCTCGCCGCAGCCGAACGACCGAGCGCA
GCGAGTCAGTGAGCGAGGAAGCGGAAGAGCGCCCAATACGCAAACCGCCTCTCCCCGCGCGTTGGCCGAT
TCATTAATGCAGCTGGCACGACAGGTTTCCCGACTGGAAAGCGGGCAGTGAGCGCAACGCAATTAATGTG
AGTTAGCTCACTCATTAGGCACCCCAGGCTTTACACTTTATGCTTCCGGCTCGTATGTTGTGTGGAATTG
TGAGCGGATAACAATTTCACACAGGAAACAGCTATGACCATGATTACGCCAAGCGCGCAATTAACCCTCA
CTAAAGGGAACAAAAGCTGGAGCTGCAAGCTTAATGTAGTCTTATGCAATACTCTTGTAGTCTTGCAACA
TGGTAACGATGAGTTAGCAACATGCCTTACAAGGAGAGAAAAAGCACCGTGCATGCCGATTGGTGGAAGT
AAGGTGGTACGATCGTGCCTTATTAGGAAGGCAACAGACGGGTCTGACATGGATTGGACGAACCACTGAA
TTGCCGCATTGCAGAGATATTGTATTTAAGTGCCTAGCTCGATACATAAACGGGTCTCTCTGGTTAGACC
AGATCTGAGCCTGGGAGCTCTCTGGCTAACTAGGGAACCCACTGCTTAAGCCTCAATAAAGCTTGCCTTG
AGTGCTTCAAGTAGTGTGTGCCCGTCTGTTGTGTGACTCTGGTAACTAGAGATCCCTCAGACCCTTTTAG
TCAGTGTGGAAAATCTCTAGCAGTGGCGCCCGAACAGGGACTTGAAAGCGAAAGGGAAACCAGAGGAGCT
CTCTCGACGCAGGACTCGGCTTGCTGAAGCGCGCACGGCAAGAGGCGAGGGGCGGCGACTGGTGAGTACG
CCAAAAATTTTGACTAGCGGAGGCTAGAAGGAGAGAGATGGGTGCGAGAGCGTCAGTATTAAGCGGGGGA
GAATTAGATCGCGATGGGAAAAAATTCGGTTAAGGCCAGGGGGAAAGAAAAAATATAAATTAAAACATAT
AGTATGGGCAAGCAGGGAGCTAGAACGATTCGCAGTTAATCCTGGCCTGTTAGAAACATCAGAAGGCTGT
AGACAAATACTGGGACAGCTACAACCATCCCTTCAGACAGGATCAGAAGAACTTAGATCATTATATAATA
CAGTAGCAACCCTCTATTGTGTGCATCAAAGGATAGAGATAAAAGACACCAAGGAAGCTTTAGACAAGAT
AGAGGAAGAGCAAAACAAAAGTAAGACCACCGCACAGCAAGCGGCCGCTGATCTTCAGACCTGGAGGAGG
AGATATGAGGGACAATTGGAGAAGTGAATTATATAAATATAAAGTAGTAAAAATTGAACCATTAGGAGTA
GCACCCACCAAGGCAAAGAGAAGAGTGGTGCAGAGAGAAAAAAGAGCAGTGGGAATAGGAGCTTTGTTCC
TTGGGTTCTTGGGAGCAGCAGGAAGCACTATGGGCGCAGCGTCAATGACGCTGACGGTACAGGCCAGACA
ATTATTGTCTGGTATAGTGCAGCAGCAGAACAATTTGCTGAGGGCTATTGAGGCGCAACAGCATCTGTTG
CAACTCACAGTCTGGGGCATCAAGCAGCTCCAGGCAAGAATCCTGGCTGTGGAAAGATACCTAAAGGATC
AACAGCTCCTGGGGATTTGGGGTTGCTCTGGAAAACTCATTTGCACCACTGCTGTGCCTTGGAATGCTAG
TTGGAGTAATAAATCTCTGGAACAGATTTGGAATCACACGACCTGGATGGAGTGGGACAGAGAAATTAAC
AATTACACAAGCTTAATACACTCCTTAATTGAAGAATCGCAAAACCAGCAAGAAAAGAATGAACAAGAAT
TATTGGAATTAGATAAATGGGCAAGTTTGTGGAATTGGTTTAACATAACAAATTGGCTGTGGTATATAAA
ATTATTCATAATGATAGTAGGAGGCTTGGTAGGTTTAAGAATAGTTTTTGCTGTACTTTCTATAGTGAAT
AGAGTTAGGCAGGGATATTCACCATTATCGTTTCAGACCCACCTCCCAACCCCGAGGGGACCCAGAGAGG
GCCTATTTCCCATGATTCCTTCATATTTGCATATACGATACAAGGCTGTTAGAGAGATAATTAGAATTAA
TTTGACTGTAAACACAAAGATATTAGTACAAAATACGTGACGTAGAAAGTAATAATTTCTTGGGTAGTTT
GCAGTTTTAAAATTATGTTTTAAAATGGACTATCATATGCTTACCGTAACTTGAAAGTATTTCGATTTCT
TGGCTTTATATATCTTGTGGAAAGGACGAAACACCGCAAGTTACTCAGGTGATAGAGTTTTAGAGCTAGA
AATAGCAAGTTAAAATAAGGCTAGTCCGTTATCAACTTGAAAAAGTGGCACCGAGTCGGTGCTTTTTTAA
GCTTGGCGTAACTAGATCTTGAGACAAATGGCAGTATTCATCCACAATTTTAAAAGAAAAGGGGGGATTG
GGGGGTACAGTGCAGGGGAAAGAATAGTAGACATAATAGCAACAGACATACAAACTAAAGAATTACAAAA
ACAAATTACAAAAATTCAAAATTTTCGGGTTTATTACAGGGACAGCAGAGATCCACTTTGGCGCCGGCTC
GAGGGGG
