>Addgene plasmid #78072 | NADK gRNA (BRDN0001487076) | depositor partial sequence | sequence record 145531 | Target Sequence
CAAGTTACTCAGGTGATAGA
