>Addgene plasmid #78072 | NADK gRNA (BRDN0001487076) | addgene partial sequence | sequence record 188931 | hU6-F
GCTAGAAAGTAATAATTTCTTGGGTAGCTTTGCAGTTTTAAAATTATGTTTTAAAATGGACTATCATATG
CTTACCGTAACTTGAAAGTATTTCGATTTCTTGGCTTTATATATCTTGTGGAAAGGACGAAACACCGCAA
GTTACTCAGGTGATAGAGTTTTAGAGCTAGAAATAGCAAGTTAAAATAAGGCTAGTCCGTTATCAACTTG
AAAAAGTGGCACCGAGTCGGTGCTTTTTTAAGCTTGGCGTAACTAGATCTTGAGACAAATGGCAGTATTC
ATCCACAATTTTAAAAGAAAAGGGGGGATTGGGGGGTACAGTGCAGGGGAAAGAATAGTAGACATAATAG
CAACAGACATACAAACTAAAGAATTACAAAAACAAATTACAAAAATTCAAAATTTTCGGGTTTATTACAG
GGACAGCAGAGATCCACTTTGGCGCCGGCTCGAGGGGGCCCGGGTGCAAAGATGGATAAAGTTTTAAACA
GAGAGGAATCTTTGCAGCTAATGGACCTTCTAGGTCTTGAAAGGAGTGGGAATTGGCTCCGGTGCCCGTC
AGTGGGCAGA
